Addgene plasmid #186345: pET24a_SMOX
Purpose: C-terminal His-Tag and a TEV cleaveage site, to transform into E. coli BL21 (DE3) cells
Depositing lab: Sandra Gabelli. Depositing organization: Johns Hopkins University and School of Medicine. Publication: Identification of a Novel Substrate-Derived Spermine Oxidase Inhibitor. Dunston TT, Khomutov MA, Gabelli SB, Stewart TM, Foley JR, Kochetkov SN, Khomutov AR, Casero RA Jr. Acta Naturae. 2020 Jul-Sep;12(3):140-144. doi: 10.32607/actanaturae.10992. PubMed 33173604.
Backbone
  Vector backbone: pet24a
  Backbone manufacturer: Genscript
  Backbone size w/o insert (bp): 5255
  Total vector size (bp): 6920
  Vector type: Bacterial Expression
Growth in bacteria
  Bacterial resistance: Kanamycin, 50 μg/mL
  Growth temperature: 37°C
  Growth strain: DH5alpha
  Copy number: Unknown
Gene/Insert
  Gene/Insert name: Spermine oxidase (alt name: SMOX)
  Species: H. sapiens (human)
  Insert size (bp): 1665
  Entrez Gene: SMOX (a.k.a. C20orf16, PAO, PAO-1, PAO1, PAOH, PAOH1, SMO)
  Tag / fusion protein: His tag (C terminal on insert)
Terms and licenses: Academic/Nonprofit Terms; Industry Terms: Not Available to Industry
How to cite: pET24a_SMOX was a gift from Sandra Gabelli (Addgene plasmid # 186345 ; http://n2t.net/addgene:186345 ; RRID:Addgene_186345)
