[The description below was written by a language model from this plasmid's Addgene catalogue record and pLannotate feature annotations shown in this document.]
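Description:
pET24a_SMOX is a bacterial expression plasmid built on the pET24a backbone for producing recombinant human spermine oxidase (SMOX) in E. coli. It carries a kanamycin resistance gene (aminoglycoside phosphotransferase) for selection and replicates from a pBR322-type ColE1 origin accompanied by the bom region and the rop gene, which normally restrains copy number; the catalogue lists copy number as unknown. An f1 phage origin is also present. Short annotated matches to tetracycline resistance sequence and an AmpR promoter fragment appear to be backbone remnants rather than functional markers.

The 1,665 bp SMOX coding sequence sits downstream of a T7 promoter with an adjacent lac operator and the strong ribosome binding site from T7 gene 10, and is followed by a T7 terminator. The plasmid also encodes lacI under its own promoter, so transcription is repressed until inducer such as IPTG is supplied in a host that provides T7 RNA polymerase; the record names BL21(DE3) as the intended expression strain. A short histidine tag lies just after the SMOX reading frame, giving a C-terminal tag for metal-affinity purification. The catalogue states that a TEV protease cleavage site is included so the tag can be removed; this site is not separately annotated in the feature table, though a small gap between the SMOX coding sequence and the His tag could accommodate it. SMOX is a flavoenzyme that oxidises spermine to spermidine and helps regulate intracellular polyamine levels, and the associated work concerns a substrate-derived spermine oxidase inhibitor, consistent with use of this plasmid to prepare purified enzyme for biochemical and inhibitor studies.
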