Features (pLannotate 1.2.2; 19 found; start..end, strand, type, name):
     12..440     +  rep_origin     f1 ori (sequence partly withheld): f1 bacteriophage origin of replication; arrow indicates direction of (+) strand synthesis
    493..550     +  promoter       AmpR promoter (fragment): bla
    559..1374    -  CDS            KanR: aminoglycoside phosphotransferase; aph(3')-Ia; confers resistance to kanamycin in bacteria or G418 (Geneticin®) in eukaryotes
   1496..2084    +  rep_origin     ori: high-copy-number ColE1/pMB1/pBR322/pUC origin of replication
   2270..2409    -  misc_feature   bom: basis of mobility region from pBR322
   2511..2702    -  CDS            rop: Rop protein, which maintains plasmids at low copy number; rop
   2719..3099    +  CDS            YPB1_ECOLX: Protein predicted: Swiss-Prot protein existence level 4. From Escherichia coli.
   3171..3462    -  CDS            TcR (fragment): tetracycline efflux protein; tet; confers resistance to tetracycline
   3477..3498    -  protein_bind   CAP binding site: CAP binding activates transcription in the presence of cAMP. E. coli catabolite activator protein
   3511..4593    -  CDS            lacI: lac repressor; lacI; The lac repressor binds to the lac operator to inhibit transcription in E. coli. This inhibition can be relieved by adding lactose or isopropyl-β-D-thiogalactopyranoside (IPTG).
   4594..4671    -  promoter       lacI promoter: lacI
   4679..4958    -  CDS            TcR (fragment): tetracycline efflux protein; tet; confers resistance to tetracycline
   4980..4998    +  promoter       T7 promoter: promoter for bacteriophage T7 RNA polymerase
   4999..5023    +  protein_bind   lac operator: The lac repressor binds to the lac operator to inhibit transcription in E. coli. This inhibition can be relieved by adding lactose or isopropyl-β-D-thiogalactopyranoside (IPTG). lac repressor encoded by lacI
   5038..5060    +  RBS            RBS: efficient ribosome binding site from bacteriophage T7 gene 10 (Olins and Rangwala, 1989)
   5068..6732    +  CDS            SMOX: SMOX_HUMAN - Also known as C20orf16, SMO. Experimental evidence at protein level: Swiss-Prot protein existence level 1. Flavoenzyme which catalyzes the oxidation of spermine to spermidine. Can also use N(1)-acetylspermine and spermidine as substrates, with different affinity depending on the isoform (isozyme) and on the experimental conditions. Plays an important role in the regulation of polyamine intracellular concentration and has the potential to act as a determinant of cellular sensitivity to the antitumor polyamine analogs. May contribute to beta-alanine production via aldehyde dehydroge
   6760..6777    +  CDS            9xHis (fragment): 9xHis affinity tag
   6787..6836    +  CDS            SET1 (fragment): solubility-enhancement tag derived from T7 phage gene 10B
   6844..6891    +  terminator     T7 terminator: transcription terminator for bacteriophage T7 RNA polymerase
>Addgene plasmid #186345 | pET24a_SMOX | addgene full sequence | sequence record 368289 | Addgene NGS Result
TGGCGAATGGG
[124 nt withheld, positions 12-135]
C
[91 nt withheld, positions 137-227]
A
[49 nt withheld, positions 229-277]
CCTTTGACGTTGGAGTCCACGTTCTTT
[37 nt withheld, positions 305-341]
ACCCTATCTCGGTCTATTCTTTTGATTTATAAGGGATTTTGCCGATTTCGGCCTATTGGTTAAAAAATGA
GCTGATTTAACAAAAATTTAACGCGAATTTTAACAAAATATTAACGCTTACAATTTAGGTGGCACTTTTC
GGGGAAATGTGCGCGGAACCCCTATTTGTTTATTTTTCTAAATACATTCAAATATGTATCCGCTCATGAA
TTAATTCTTAGAAAAACTCATCGAGCATCAAATGAAACTGCAATTTATTCATATCAGGATTATCAATACC
ATATTTTTGAAAAAGCCGTTTCTGTAATGAAGGAGAAAACTCACCGAGGCAGTTCCATAGGATGGCAAGA
TCCTGGTATCGGTCTGCGATTCCGACTCGTCCAACATCAATACAACCTATTAATTTCCCCTCGTCAAAAA
TAAGGTTATCAAGTGAGAAATCACCATGAGTGACGACTGAATCCGGTGAGAATGGCAAAAGTTTATGCAT
TTCTTTCCAGACTTGTTCAACAGGCCAGCCATTACGCTCGTCATCAAAATCACTCGCATCAACCAAACCG
TTATTCATTCGTGATTGCGCCTGAGCGAGACGAAATACGCGATCGCTGTTAAAAGGACAATTACAAACAG
GAATCGAATGCAACCGGCGCAGGAACACTGCCAGCGCATCAACAATATTTTCACCTGAATCAGGATATTC
TTCTAATACCTGGAATGCTGTTTTCCCGGGGATCGCAGTGGTGAGTAACCATGCATCATCAGGAGTACGG
ATAAAATGCTTGATGGTCGGAAGAGGCATAAATTCCGTCAGCCAGTTTAGTCTGACCATCTCATCTGTAA
CATCATTGGCAACGCTACCTTTGCCATGTTTCAGAAACAACTCTGGCGCATCGGGCTTCCCATACAATCG
ATAGATTGTCGCACCTGATTGCCCGACATTATCGCGAGCCCATTTATACCCATATAAATCAGCATCCATG
TTGGAATTTAATCGCGGCCTAGAGCAAGACGTTTCCCGTTGAATATGGCTCATAACACCCCTTGTATTAC
TGTTTATGTAAGCAGACAGTTTTATTGTTCATGACCAAAATCCCTTAACGTGAGTTTTCGTTCCACTGAG
CGTCAGACCCCGTAGAAAAGATCAAAGGATCTTCTTGAGATCCTTTTTTTCTGCGCGTAATCTGCTGCTT
GCAAACAAAAAAACCACCGCTACCAGCGGTGGTTTGTTTGCCGGATCAAGAGCTACCAACTCTTTTTCCG
AAGGTAACTGGCTTCAGCAGAGCGCAGATACCAAATACTGTCCTTCTAGTGTAGCCGTAGTTAGGCCACC
ACTTCAAGAACTCTGTAGCACCGCCTACATACCTCGCTCTGCTAATCCTGTTACCAGTGGCTGCTGCCAG
TGGCGATAAGTCGTGTCTTACCGGGTTGGACTCAAGACGATAGTTACCGGATAAGGCGCAGCGGTCGGGC
TGAACGGGGGGTTCGTGCACACAGCCCAGCTTGGAGCGAACGACCTACACCGAACTGAGATACCTACAGC
GTGAGCTATGAGAAAGCGCCACGCTTCCCGAAGGGAGAAAGGCGGACAGGTATCCGGTAAGCGGCAGGGT
CGGAACAGGAGAGCGCACGAGGGAGCTTCCAGGGGGAAACGCCTGGTATCTTTATAGTCCTGTCGGGTTT
CGCCACCTCTGACTTGAGCGTCGATTTTTGTGATGCTCGTCAGGGGGGCGGAGCCTATGGAAAAACGCCA
GCAACGCGGCCTTTTTACGGTTCCTGGCCTTTTGCTGGCCTTTTGCTCACATGTTCTTTCCTGCGTTATC
CCCTGATTCTGTGGATAACCGTATTACCGCCTTTGAGTGAGCTGATACCGCTCGCCGCAGCCGAACGACC
GAGCGCAGCGAGTCAGTGAGCGAGGAAGCGGAAGAGCGCCTGATGCGGTATTTTCTCCTTACGCATCTGT
GCGGTATTTCACACCGCAATGGTGCACTCTCAGTACAATCTGCTCTGATGCCGCATAGTTAAGCCAGTAT
ACACTCCGCTATCGCTACGTGACTGGGTCATGGCTGCGCCCCGACACCCGCCAACACCCGCTGACGCGCC
CTGACGGGCTTGTCTGCTCCCGGCATCCGCTTACAGACAAGCTGTGACCGTCTCCGGGAGCTGCATGTGT
CAGAGGTTTTCACCGTCATCACCGAAACGCGCGAGGCAGCTGCGGTAAAGCTCATCAGCGTGGTCGTGAA
GCGATTCACAGATGTCTGCCTGTTCATCCGCGTCCAGCTCGTTGAGTTTCTCCAGAAGCGTTAATGTCTG
GCTTCTGATAAAGCGGGCCATGTTAAGGGCGGTTTTTTCCTGTTTGGTCACTGATGCCTCCGTGTAAGGG
GGATTTCTGTTCATGGGGGTAATGATACCGATGAAACGAGAGAGGATGCTCACGATACGGGTTACTGATG
ATGAACATGCCCGGTTACTGGAACGTTGTGAGGGTAAACAACTGGCGGTATGGATGCGGCGGGACCAGAG
AAAAATCACTCAGGGTCAATGCCAGCGCTTCGTTAATACAGATGTAGGTGTTCCACAGGGTAGCCAGCAG
CATCCTGCGATGCAGATCCGGAACATAATGGTGCAGGGCGCTGACTTCCGCGTTTCCAGACTTTACGAAA
CACGGAAACCGAAGACCATTCATGTTGTTGCTCAGGTCGCAGACGTTTTGCAGCAGCAGTCGCTTCACGT
TCGCTCGCGTATCGGTGATTCATTCTGCTAACCAGTAAGGCAACCCCGCCAGCCTAGCCGGGTCCTCAAC
GACAGGAGCACGATCATGCGCACCCGTGGGGCCGCCATGCCGGCGATAATGGCCTGCTTCTCGCCGAAAC
GTTTGGTGGCGGGACCAGTGACGAAGGCTTGAGCGAGGGCGTGCAAGATTCCGAATACCGCAAGCGACAG
GCCGATCATCGTCGCGCTCCAGCGAAAGCGGTCCTCGCCGAAAATGACCCAGAGCGCTGCCGGCACCTGT
CCTACGAGTTGCATGATAAAGAAGACAGTCATAAGTGCGGCGACGATAGTCATGCCCCGCGCCCACCGGA
AGGAGCTGACTGGGTTGAAGGCTCTCAAGGGCATCGGTCGAGATCCCGGTGCCTAATGAGTGAGCTAACT
TACATTAATTGCGTTGCGCTCACTGCCCGCTTTCCAGTCGGGAAACCTGTCGTGCCAGCTGCATTAATGA
ATCGGCCAACGCGCGGGGAGAGGCGGTTTGCGTATTGGGCGCCAGGGTGGTTTTTCTTTTCACCAGTGAG
ACGGGCAACAGCTGATTGCCCTTCACCGCCTGGCCCTGAGAGAGTTGCAGCAAGCGGTCCACGCTGGTTT
GCCCCAGCAGGCGAAAATCCTGTTTGATGGTGGTTAACGGCGGGATATAACATGAGCTGTCTTCGGTATC
GTCGTATCCCACTACCGAGATATCCGCACCAACGCGCAGCCCGGACTCGGTAATGGCGCGCATTGCGCCC
AGCGCCATCTGATCGTTGGCAACCAGCATCGCAGTGGGAACGATGCCCTCATTCAGCATTTGCATGGTTT
GTTGAAAACCGGACATGGCACTCCAGTCGCCTTCCCGTTCCGCTATCGGCTGAATTTGATTGCGAGTGAG
ATATTTATGCCAGCCAGCCAGACGCAGACGCGCCGAGACAGAACTTAATGGGCCCGCTAACAGCGCGATT
TGCTGGTGACCCAATGCGACCAGATGCTCCACGCCCAGTCGCGTACCGTCTTCATGGGAGAAAATAATAC
TGTTGATGGGTGTCTGGTCAGAGACATCAAGAAATAACGCCGGAACATTAGTGCAGGCAGCTTCCACAGC
AATGGCATCCTGGTCATCCAGCGGATAGTTAATGATCAGCCCACTGACGCGTTGCGCGAGAAGATTGTGC
ACCGCCGCTTTACAGGCTTCGACGCCGCTTCGTTCTACCATCGACACCACCACGCTGGCACCCAGTTGAT
CGGCGCGAGATTTAATCGCCGCGACAATTTGCGACGGCGCGTGCAGGGCCAGACTGGAGGTGGCAACGCC
AATCAGCAACGACTGTTTGCCCGCCAGTTGTTGTGCCACGCGGTTGGGAATGTAATTCAGCTCCGCCATC
GCCGCTTCCACTTTTTCCCGCGTTTTCGCAGAAACGTGGCTGGCCTGGTTCACCACGCGGGAAACGGTCT
GATAAGAGACACCGGCATACTCTGCGACATCGTATAACGTTACTGGTTTCACATTCACCACCCTGAATTG
ACTCTCTTCCGGGCGCTATCATGCCATACCGCGAAAGGTTTTGCGCCATTCGATGGTGTCCGGGATCTCG
ACGCTCTCCCTTATGCGACTCCTGCATTAGGAAGCAGCCCAGTAGTAGGTTGAGGCCGTTGAGCACCGCC
GCCGCAAGGAATGGTGCATGCAAGGAGATGGCGCCCAACAGTCCCCCGGCCACGGGGCCTGCCACCATAC
CCACGCCGAAACAAGCGCTCATGAGCCCGAAGTGGCGAGCCCGATCTTCCCCATCGGTGATGTCGGCGAT
ATAGGCGCCAGCAACCGCACCTGTGGCGCCGGTGATGCCGGCCACGATGCGTCCGGCGTAGAGGATCGAG
ATCTCGATCCCGCGAAATTAATACGACTCACTATAGGGGAATTGTGAGCGGATAACAATTCCCCTCTAGA
AATAATTTTGTTTAACTTTAAGAAGGAGATATACATATGCAAAGTTGTGAATCCAGTGGTGACAGTGCGG
ATGACCCTCTCAGTCGCGGCCTACGGAGAAGGGGACAGCCTCGTGTGGTGGTGATCGGCGCCGGCTTGGC
TGGCCTGGCTGCAGCCAAAGCACTTCTTGAGCAGGGTTTCACGGATGTCACTGTGCTTGAGGCTTCCAGC
CACATCGGAGGCCGTGTGCAGAGTGTGAAACTTGGACACGCCACCTTTGAGCTGGGAGCCACCTGGATCC
ATGGCTCCCATGGGAACCCTATCTATCATCTAGCAGAAGCCAACGGCCTCCTGGAAGAGACAACCGATGG
GGAACGCAGCGTGGGCCGCATCAGCCTCTATTCCAAGAATGGCGTGGCCTGCTACCTTACCAACCACGGC
CGCAGGATCCCCAAGGACGTGGTTGAGGAATTCAGCGATTTATACAACGAGGTCTATAACTTGACCCAGG
AGTTCTTCCGGCACGATAAACCAGTCAATGCTGAAAGTCAAAATAGCGTGGGGGTGTTCACCCGAGAGGA
GGTGCGTAACCGCATCAGGAATGACCCTGACGACCCAGAGGCTACCAAGCGCCTGAAGCTCGCCATGATC
CAGCAGTACCTGAAGGTGGAGAGCTGTGAGAGCAGCTCACACAGCATGGACGAGGTGTCCCTGAGCGCCT
TCGGGGAGTGGACCGAGATCCCCGGCGCTCACCACATCATCCCCTCGGGCTTCATGCGGGTTGTGGAGCT
GCTGGCGGAGGGCATCCCTGCCCACGTCATCCAGCTAGGGAAACCTGTCCGCTGCATTCACTGGGACCAG
GCCTCAGCCCGCCCCAGAGGCCCTGAGATTGAGCCCCGGGGTGAGGGCGACCACAATCACGACACTGGGG
AGGGTGGCCAGGGTGGAGAGGAGCCCCGGGGGGGCAGGTGGGATGAGGATGAGCAGTGGTCGGTGGTGGT
GGAGTGCGAGGACTGTGAGCTGATCCCGGCGGACCATGTGATTGTGACCGTGTCGCTAGGTGTGCTAAAG
AGGCAGTACACCAGTTTCTTCCGGCCAGGCCTGCCCACAGAGAAGGTGGCTGCCATCCACCGCCTGGGCA
TTGGCACCACCGACAAGATCTTTCTGGAATTCGAGGAGCCCTTCTGGGGCCCTGAGTGCAACAGCCTACA
GTTTGTGTGGGAGGACGAAGCAGAGAGCCACACCCTCACCTACCCACCTGAGCTCTGGTACCGCAAGATC
TGCGGCTTTGATGTCCTCTACCCGCCTGAGCGCTACGGCCATGTGCTGAGCGGCTGGATCTGCGGGGAGG
AGGCCCTCGTCATGGAGAAGTGTGATGACGAGGCAGTGGCCGAGATCTGCACGGAGATGCTGCGTCAGTT
CACAGGGAACCCCAACATCCCAAAACCTCGGCGAATCTTGCGCTCGGCCTGGGGCAGCAACCCTTACTTC
CGCGGCTCCTATTCATACACGCAGGTGGGCTCCAGCGGGGCGGATGTGGAGAAGCTGGCCAAGCCCCTGC
CGTACACAGAGAGCTCAAAGACAGCGCCCATGCAGGTGCTGTTTTCCGGTGAGGCCACCCACCGCAAGTA
CTATTCCACCACCCACGGTGCTCTGCTGTCCGGCCAGCGTGAGGCTGCCCGCCTCATTGAGATGTACCGA
GACCTCTTCCAGCAGGGGACCGAGAACCTCTACTTCCAATCCCTCGAGCACCACCACCACCACCACTGAG
ATCCGGCTGCTAACAAAGCCCGAAAGGAAGCTGAGTTGGCTGCTGCCACCGCTGAGCAATAACTAGCATA
ACCCCTTGGGGCCTCTAAACGGGTCTTGAGGGGTTTTTTGCTGAAAGGAGGAACTATATCCGGAT
